LOCUS       Exported 12974 bp ds-DNA circular SYN 08-OCT-2019
DEFINITION  synthetic circular DNA
ACCESSION   .
VERSION     .
KEYWORDS    .
SOURCE      synthetic DNA construct
  ORGANISM  synthetic DNA construct
REFERENCE   1 (bases 1 to 12974)
  AUTHORS   .
  TITLE     Direct Submission
  JOURNAL   Exported Tuesday, Oct 8, 2019 from SnapGene Viewer 4.3.11
            https://www.snapgene.com
FEATURES             Location/Qualifiers
     source          1..12974
                     /organism="synthetic DNA construct"
                     /mol_type="other DNA"
ORIGIN
        1 tggaagggct aattcactcc caaagaagac aagatatcct tgatctgtgg atctaccaca
       61 cacaaggcta cttccctgat tagcagaact acacaccagg gccaggggtc agatatccac
      121 tgacctttgg atggtgctac aagctagtac cagttgagcc agataaggta gaagaggcca
      181 ataaaggaga gaacaccagc ttgttacacc ctgtgagcct gcatgggatg gatgacccgg
      241 agagagaagt gttagagtgg aggtttgaca gccgcctagc atttcatcac gtggcccgag
      301 agctgcatcc ggagtacttc aagaactgct gatatcgagc ttgctacaag ggactttccg
      361 ctggggactt tccagggagg cgtggcctgg gcgggactgg ggagtggcga gccctcagat
      421 cctgcatata agcagctgct ttttgcctgt actgggtctc tctggttaga ccagatctga
      481 gcctgggagc tctctggcta actagggaac ccactgctta agcctcaata aagcttgcct
      541 tgagtgcttc aagtagtgtg tgcccgtctg ttgtgtgact ctggtaacta gagatccctc
      601 agaccctttt agtcagtgtg gaaaatctct agcagtggcg cccgaacagg gacttgaaag
      661 cgaaagggaa accagaggag ctctctcgac gcaggactcg gcttgctgaa gcgcgcacgg
      721 caagaggcga ggggcggcga ctggtgagta cgccaaaaat tttgactagc ggaggctaga
      781 aggagagaga tgggtgcgag agcgtcagta ttaagcgggg gagaattaga tcgcgatggg
      841 aaaaaattcg gttaaggcca gggggaaaga aaaaatataa attaaaacat atagtatggg
      901 caagcaggga gctagaacga ttcgcagtta atcctggcct gttagaaaca tcagaaggct
      961 gtagacaaat actgggacag ctacaaccat cccttcagac aggatcagaa gaacttagat
     1021 cattatataa tacagtagca accctctatt gtgtgcatca aaggatagag ataaaagaca
     1081 ccaaggaagc tttagacaag atagaggaag agcaaaacaa aagtaagacc accgcacagc
     1141 aagcggccgg ccgctgatct tcagacctgg aggaggagat atgagggaca attggagaag
     1201 tgaattatat aaatataaag tagtaaaaat tgaaccatta ggagtagcac ccaccaaggc
     1261 aaagagaaga gtggtgcaga gagaaaaaag agcagtggga ataggagctt tgttccttgg
     1321 gttcttggga gcagcaggaa gcactatggg cgcagcgtca atgacgctga cggtacaggc
     1381 cagacaatta ttgtctggta tagtgcagca gcagaacaat ttgctgaggg ctattgaggc
     1441 gcaacagcat ctgttgcaac tcacagtctg gggcatcaag cagctccagg caagaatcct
     1501 ggctgtggaa agatacctaa aggatcaaca gctcctgggg atttggggtt gctctggaaa
     1561 actcatttgc accactgctg tgccttggaa tgctagttgg agtaataaat ctctggaaca
     1621 gatttggaat cacacgacct ggatggagtg ggacagagaa attaacaatt acacaagctt
     1681 aatacactcc ttaattgaag aatcgcaaaa ccagcaagaa aagaatgaac aagaattatt
     1741 ggaattagat aaatgggcaa gtttgtggaa ttggtttaac ataacaaatt ggctgtggta
     1801 tataaaatta ttcataatga tagtaggagg cttggtaggt ttaagaatag tttttgctgt
     1861 actttctata gtgaatagag ttaggcaggg atattcacca ttatcgtttc agacccacct
     1921 cccaaccccg aggggacccg acaggcccga aggaatagaa gaagaaggtg gagagagaga
     1981 cagagacaga tccattcgat tagtgaacgg atctcgacgg tatcgccgaa ttcacaaatg
     2041 gcagtattca tccacaattt taaaagaaaa ggggggattg gggggtacag tgcaggggaa
     2101 agaatagtag acataatagc aacagacata caaactaaag aattacaaaa acaaattaca
     2161 aaaattcaaa attttcgggt ttattacagg gacagcagag atccagtttg gactaggatc
     2221 ctttaccact ccctatcagt gatagagaaa agtgaaagtc gagtttacca ctccctatca
     2281 gtgatagaga aaagtgaaag tcgagtttac cactccctat cagtgataga gaaaagtgaa
     2341 agtcgagttt accactccct atcagtgata gagaaaagtg aaagtcgagt ttaccactcc
     2401 ctatcagtga tagagaaaag tgaaagtcga gtttaccact ccctatcagt gatagagaaa
     2461 agtgaaagtc gagtttacca ctccctatca gtgatagaga aaagtgaaag tcgagctcgg
     2521 tacccgggtc gaggtaggcg tgtacggtgg gaggcctata taagcagagc tcgtttagtg
     2581 aaccgtcaga tcgcctggag acgccatcca cgctgttttg acctccatag aagacaccgg
     2641 gaccgatcca gcctccgcgg ccccgaacta gtccagtgtg gtggaattct gcagatatca
     2701 acaagtttgt acaaaaaagc aggctttcaa ggaaccaatt cagtcgactg gatccggtac
     2761 caccatggac tacaaagacc atgacggtga ttataaagat catgacatcg attacaagga
     2821 tgacgatgac aagcttgcgg ccgcggctaa gacccctagt gaccatctgc tgtccaccct
     2881 ggaggagctg gtgccctatg acttcgagaa gttcaagttc aagctgcaga acaccagtgt
     2941 gcagaaggag cactccagga tcccccggag ccagatccag agagccaggc cggtgaagat
     3001 ggccactctg ctggtcacct actatgggga agagtacgcc gtgcagctca ccctgcaggt
     3061 cctgcgggcc atcaaccagc gcctgctggc cgaggagctc cacagggcag ccattcagga
     3121 atattccaca caagaaaacg gcacagatga ttccgcagcg tccagctccc tgggggagaa
     3181 caagcccagg agcctgaaga ctccagacca ccccgagggg aacgagggga acggccctcg
     3241 gccgtacggg ggcggagctg ccagcctgcg gtgcagccag cccgaggccg ggagggggct
     3301 gtcgaggaag cccctgagca aacgcagaga gaaggcctcg gagggcctgg acgcgcaggg
     3361 caagcctcgg acccggagcc cggccctgcc gggcgggaga agccccggcc cctgcagggc
     3421 gctagagggg ggccaggccg aggtccggct gcgcagaaac gcctgctccg cggggaggct
     3481 gcaggggctg gcggggggcg ccccggggca gaaggagtgc aggcccttcg aagtgtacct
     3541 gccctcggga aagatgcgac ctagaagcct tgaggtcacc atttctacag gggagaaggc
     3601 gcccgcaaat ccagaaattc tcctgactct agaggaaaag acagctgcga atctggactc
     3661 ggcaacagaa ccccgggcaa ggcccactcc ggatggaggg gcatctgcgg acctgaagga
     3721 aggccctgga aatccagaac attcggtcac cggaaggcca ccagacacgg ctgcgagtcc
     3781 ccgctgccac gcccaggaag gagacccagt tgacggtacc tgtgtgcgtg attcctgcag
     3841 cttccccgag gcagtttctg ggcaccccca ggcctcaggc agccgctcac ctggctgccc
     3901 ccggtgccag gactcccatg aaaggaagag cccgggaagc ctaagccccc agcccctgcc
     3961 acagtgtaag cgccacctga agcaggtcca gctgctcttc tgtgaggatc acgatgagcc
     4021 catctgcctc atctgcagtc tgagtcagga gcaccaaggc caccgggtgc gccccattga
     4081 ggaggtcgcc ctggaacaca agaagaaaat tcagaagcag ctggagcatc tgaagaagct
     4141 gagaaaatca ggggaggagc agcgatccta tggggaggag aaggcagtga gctttctgaa
     4201 acaaactgaa gcgctgaagc agcgggtgca gaggaagctg gagcaggtgt actacttcct
     4261 ggagcagcaa gagcatttct ttgtggcctc actggaggac gtgggccaga tggttgggca
     4321 gatcaggaag gcatatgaca cccgcgtatc ccaggacatc gccctgctcg atgcgctgat
     4381 tggggaactg gaggccaagg agtgccagtc agaatgggaa cttctgcagg acattggaga
     4441 catcttgcac agggctaaga cagtgcctgt ccctgaaaag tggaccactc ctcaagagat
     4501 aaaacaaaag atccaactcc tccaccagaa gtcagagttt gtggagaaga gcacaaagta
     4561 cttctcagaa accctgcgtt cagaaatgga aatgttcaat gttccagagc tgattggcgc
     4621 tcaggcacat gctgttaatg tgattctgga tgcagaaacc gcttacccca acctcatctt
     4681 ctctgatgat ctgaagagtg ttagacttgg aaacaagtgg gagaggctgc ctgatggccc
     4741 gcaaagattt gacagctgta tcattgttct gggctctccg agtttcctct ctggccgccg
     4801 ttactgggag gtggaggttg gagacaagac agcatggatc ctgggagcct gcaagacatc
     4861 cataagcagg aaagggaaca tgactctgtc gccagagaat ggctactggg tggtgataat
     4921 ggtgaaggaa aatgagtacc aggcgtccag cgttcccccg acccgcctgc taataaagga
     4981 gcctcccaag cgtgtgggca tcttcgtgga ctacagagtt ggaagcatct ccttttacaa
     5041 tgtgacagcc agatcccaca tctatacatt cgccagctgc tctttctctg ggccccttca
     5101 acctatcttc agccctggga cacgtgatgg agggaagaac acagctcctc tgactatctg
     5161 tccagtgggt ggtcaggggc ctgactgact cgagatatct agacccagct ttcttgtaca
     5221 aagtggttga tatccagcac agtggcggcc gctcgagtct agagggcccg cggttcgaat
     5281 acccatacga cgtcccagac tacgcttagt aatgattaat taaactagaa attctaccgg
     5341 gtaggggagg cgcttttccc aaggcagtct ggagtaaccc acccaagatc tggcctccgc
     5401 gccgggtttt ggcgcctccc gcgggcgccc ccctcctcac ggcgagccgc gtaagatctg
     5461 gcctccgcgc cgggttttgg cgcctcccgc gggcgccccc ctcctcacgg cgagcctagt
     5521 cgtgaggctc cggtgcccgt cagtgggcag agcgcacatc gcccacagtc cccgagaagt
     5581 tggggggagg ggtcggcaat tgaaccggtg cctagagaag gtggcgcggg gtaaactggg
     5641 aaagtgatgt cgtgtactgg ctccgccttt ttcccgaggg tgggggagaa ccgtatataa
     5701 gtgcagtagt cgccgtgaac gttctttttc gcaacgggtt tgccgccaga acacaggtaa
     5761 gtgccgtgtg tggttcccgc gggcctggcc tctttacggg ttatggccct tgcgtgcctt
     5821 gaattacttc cacctggctg cagtacgtga ttcttgatcc cgagcttcgg gttggaagtg
     5881 ggtgggagag ttcgaggcct tgcgcttaag gagccccttc gcctcgtgct tgagttgagg
     5941 cctggcctgg gcgctggggc cgccgcgtgc gaatctggtg gcaccttcgc gcctgtctcg
     6001 ctgctttcga taagtctcta gccatttaaa atttttgatg acctgctgcg acgctttttt
     6061 tctggcaaga tagtcttgta aatgcgggcc aagatctgca cactggtatt tcggtttttg
     6121 gggccgcggg cggcgacggg gcccgtgcgt cccagcgcac atgttcggcg aggcggggcc
     6181 tgcgagcgcg gccaccgaga atcggacggg ggtagtctca agctggccgg cctgctctgg
     6241 tgcctggcct cgcgccgccg tgtatcgccc cgccctgggc ggcaaggctg gcccggtcgg
     6301 caccagttgc gtgagcggaa agatggccgc ttcccggccc tgctgcaggg agctcaaaat
     6361 ggaggacgcg gcgctcggga gagcgggcgg gtgagtcacc cacacaaagg aaaagggcct
     6421 ttccgtcctc agccgtcgct tcatgtgact ccacggagta ccgggcgccg tccaggcacc
     6481 tcgattagtt ctcgagcttt tggagtacgt cgtctttagg ttggggggag gggttttatg
     6541 cgatggagtt tccccacact gagtgggtgg agactgaagt taggccagct tggcacttga
     6601 tgtaattctc cttggaattt gccctttttg agtttggatc ttggttcatt ctcaagcctc
     6661 agacagtggt tcaaagtttt tttcttccat ttcaggtgtc gtgaagcggc cgccatgcta
     6721 gtaaattgtc cgctaaattc tggccgtttt tggctttttt gttagacgga tccataactt
     6781 cgtataatgt atgctatacg aagttatgcc accatgtcta gactggacaa gagcaaagtc
     6841 ataaacggag ctctggaatt actcaatggt gtcggtatcg aaggcctgac gacaaggaaa
     6901 ctcgctcaaa agctgggagt tgagcagcct accctgtact ggcacgtgaa gaacaagcgg
     6961 gccctgctcg atgccctgcc aatcgagatg ctggacaggc atcataccca cttctgcccc
     7021 ctggaaggcg agtcatggca agactttctg cggaacaacg ccaagtcata ccgctgtgct
     7081 ctcctctcac atcgcgacgg ggctaaagtg catctcggca cccgcccaac agagaaacag
     7141 tacgaaaccc tggaaaatca gctcgcgttc ctgtgtcagc aaggcttctc cctggagaac
     7201 gcactgtacg ctctgtccgc cgtgggccac tttacactgg gctgcgtatt ggaggaacag
     7261 gagcatcaag tagcaaaaga ggaaagagag acacctacca ccgattctat gcccccactt
     7321 ctgagacaag caattgagct gttcgaccgg cagggagccg aacctgcctt ccttttcggc
     7381 ctggaactaa tcatatgtgg cctggagaaa cagctaaagt gcgaaagcgg cgggccgacc
     7441 gacgcccttg acgattttga cttagacatg ctcccagccg atgcccttga cgactttgac
     7501 cttgatatgc tgcctgctga cgctcttgac gattttgacc ttgacatgct ccccgggtaa
     7561 ctaagtaagg atccgcggcc gcactagagg aattccgccc ctctcccccc cccccctctc
     7621 cctccccccc ccctaacgtt actggccgaa gccgcttgga ataaggccgg tgtgcgtttg
     7681 tctatatgtt attttccacc atattgccgt cttttggcaa tgtgagggcc cggaaacctg
     7741 gccctgtctt cttgacgagc attcctaggg gtctttcccc tctcgccaaa ggaatgcaag
     7801 gtctgttgaa tgtcgtgaag gaagcagttc ctctggaagc ttcttgaaga caaacaacgt
     7861 ctgtagcgac cctttgcagg cagcggaacc ccccacctgg cgacaggtgc ctctgcggcc
     7921 aaaagccacg tgtataagat acacctgcaa aggcggcaca accccagtgc cacgttgtga
     7981 gttggatagt tgtggaaaga gtcaaatggc tctcctcaag cgtattcaac aaggggctga
     8041 aggatgccca gaaggtaccc cattgtatgg gatctgatct ggggcctcgg tgcacatgct
     8101 ttacatgtgt ttagtcgagg ttaaaaaaac gtctaggccc cccgaaccac ggggacgtgg
     8161 ttttcctttg aaaaacacga tgataagctt accggtccac catggtgagc aagggcgagg
     8221 agctgttcac cggggtggtg cccatcctgg tcgagctgga cggcgacgta aacggccaca
     8281 agttcagcgt gtccggcgag ggcgagggcg atgccaccta cggcaagctg accctgaagt
     8341 tcatctgcac caccggcaag ctgcccgtgc cctggcccac cctcgtgacc accctgacct
     8401 acggcgtgca gtgcttcagc cgctaccccg accacatgaa gcagcacgac ttcttcaagt
     8461 ccgccatgcc cgaaggctac gtccaggagc gcaccatctt cttcaaggac gacggcaact
     8521 acaagacccg cgccgaggtg aagttcgagg gcgacaccct ggtgaaccgc atcgagctga
     8581 agggcatcga cttcaaggag gacggcaaca tcctggggca caagctggag tacaactaca
     8641 acagccacaa cgtctatatc atggccgaca agcagaagaa cggcatcaag gtgaacttca
     8701 agatccgcca caacatcgag gacggcagcg tgcagctcgc cgaccactac cagcagaaca
     8761 cccccatcgg cgacggcccc gtgctgctgc ccgacaacca ctacctgagc acccagtccg
     8821 ccctgagcaa agaccccaac gagaagcgcg atcacatggt cctgctggag ttcgtgaccg
     8881 ccgccgggat cactctcggc atggacgagc tgtacaagta agcatgcccg acggcgagga
     8941 tctcgtcgtg acccatggcg atgcctgctt gccgaatatc atggtggaaa atggccgctt
     9001 ttctggattc atcgactgtg gccggctggg tgtggcggac cgctatcagg acatagcgtt
     9061 ggctacccgt gatattgctg aagagcttgg cggcgaatgg gctgaccgct tcctcgtgct
     9121 ttacggtatc gccgctcccg attcgcagcg catcgccttc tatcgccttc ttgacgagtt
     9181 cttctgatgt acaagtaaag cggccgcgac tctagatcat aatcagccat accacatttg
     9241 tagaggtttt acttgcttta aaaaacctcc cacacctccc cctgaacctg aaacataaaa
     9301 tgaatgcaat tgttgttgtt tagtccctcc caattcgata tcaagcttat cgcgatagat
     9361 cctaatcaac ctctggatta caaaatttgt gaaagattga ctggtattct taactatgtt
     9421 gctcctttta cgctatgtgg atacgctgct ttaatgcctt tgtatcatgc tattgcttcc
     9481 cgtatggctt tcattttctc ctccttgtat aaatcctggt tgctgtctct ttatgaggag
     9541 ttgtggcccg ttgtcaggca acgtggcgtg gtgtgcactg tgtttgctga cgcaaccccc
     9601 actggttggg gcattgccac cacctgtcag ctcctttccg ggactttcgc tttccccctc
     9661 cctattgcca cggcggaact catcgccgcc tgccttgccc gctgctggac aggggctcgg
     9721 ctgttgggca ctgacaattc cgtggtgttg tcggggaaat catcgtcctt tccttggctg
     9781 ctcgcctgtg ttgccacctg gattctgcgc gggacgtcct tctgctacgt cccttcggcc
     9841 ctcaatccag cggaccttcc ttcccgcggc ctgctgccgg ctctgcggcc tcttccgcgt
     9901 cttcgccttc gccctcagac gagtcggatc tccctttggg ccgcctcccc gcctgagatc
     9961 ctttaagacc aatgacttac aaggcagctg tagatcttag ccacttttta aaagaaaagg
    10021 ggggactgga agggctaatt cactcccaac gaagacaaga tctgcttttt gcttgtactg
    10081 ggtctctctg gttagaccag atctgagcct gggagctctc tggctaacta gggaacccac
    10141 tgcttaagcc tcaataaagc ttgccttgag tgcttcaagt agtgtgtgcc cgtctgttgt
    10201 gtgactctgg taactagaga tccctcagac ccttttagtc agtgtggaaa atctctagca
    10261 gtagtagttc atgtcatctt attattcagt atttataact tgcaaagaaa tgaatatcag
    10321 agagtgagag gcccgggtta attaaggaaa gggctagatc attcttgaag acgaaagggc
    10381 ctcgtgatac gcctattttt ataggttaat gtcatgataa taatggtttc ttagacgtca
    10441 ggtggcactt ttcggggaaa tgtgcgcgga acccctattt gtttattttt ctaaatacat
    10501 tcaaatatgt atccgctcat gagacaataa ccctgataaa tgcttcaata atattgaaaa
    10561 aggaagagta tgagtattca acatttccgt gtcgccctta ttcccttttt tgcggcattt
    10621 tgccttcctg tttttgctca cccagaaacg ctggtgaaag taaaagatgc tgaagatcag
    10681 ttgggtgcac gagtgggtta catcgaactg gatctcaaca gcggtaagat ccttgagagt
    10741 tttcgccccg aagaacgttt tccaatgatg agcactttta aagttctgct atgtggcgcg
    10801 gtattatccc gtgttgacgc cgggcaagag caactcggtc gccgcataca ctattctcag
    10861 aatgacttgg ttgagtactc accagtcaca gaaaagcatc ttacggatgg catgacagta
    10921 agagaattat gcagtgctgc cataaccatg agtgataaca ctgcggccaa cttacttctg
    10981 acaacgatcg gaggaccgaa ggagctaacc gcttttttgc acaacatggg ggatcatgta
    11041 actcgccttg atcgttggga accggagctg aatgaagcca taccaaacga cgagcgtgac
    11101 accacgatgc ctgtagcaat ggcaacaacg ttgcgcaaac tattaactgg cgaactactt
    11161 actctagctt cccggcaaca attaatagac tggatggagg cggataaagt tgcaggacca
    11221 cttctgcgct cggcccttcc ggctggctgg tttattgctg ataaatctgg agccggtgag
    11281 cgtgggtctc gcggtatcat tgcagcactg gggccagatg gtaagccctc ccgtatcgta
    11341 gttatctaca cgacggggag tcaggcaact atggatgaac gaaatagaca gatcgctgag
    11401 ataggtgcct cactgattaa gcattggtaa ctgtcagacc aagtttactc atatatactt
    11461 tagattgatt taaaacttca tttttaattt aaaaggatct aggtgaagat cctttttgat
    11521 aatctcatga ccaaaatccc ttaacgtgag ttttcgttcc actgagcgtc agaccccgta
    11581 gaaaagatca aaggatcttc ttgagatcct ttttttctgc gcgtaatctg ctgcttgcaa
    11641 acaaaaaaac caccgctacc agcggtggtt tgtttgccgg atcaagagct accaactctt
    11701 tttccgaagg taactggctt cagcagagcg cagataccaa atactgttct tctagtgtag
    11761 ccgtagttag gccaccactt caagaactct gtagcaccgc ctacatacct cgctctgcta
    11821 atcctgttac cagtggctgc tgccagtggc gataagtcgt gtcttaccgg gttggactca
    11881 agacgatagt taccggataa ggcgcagcgg tcgggctgaa cggggggttc gtgcacacag
    11941 cccagcttgg agcgaacgac ctacaccgaa ctgagatacc tacagcgtga gctatgagaa
    12001 agcgccacgc ttcccgaagg gagaaaggcg gacaggtatc cggtaagcgg cagggtcgga
    12061 acaggagagc gcacgaggga gcttccaggg ggaaacgcct ggtatcttta tagtcctgtc
    12121 gggtttcgcc acctctgact tgagcgtcga tttttgtgat gctcgtcagg ggggcggagc
    12181 ctatggaaaa acgccagcaa cgcggccttt ttacggttcc tggccttttg ctggcctttt
    12241 gctcacatgt tctttcctgc gttatcccct gattctgtgg ataaccgtat taccgccttt
    12301 gagtgagctg ataccgctcg ccgcagccga acgaccgagc gcagcgagtc agtgagcgag
    12361 gaagcggaag agcgcccaat acgcaaaccg cctctccccg cgcgttggcc gattcattaa
    12421 tgcagcaagc tcatggctga ctaatttttt ttatttatgc agaggccgag gccgcctcgg
    12481 cctctgagct attccagaag tagtgaggag gcttttttgg aggcctaggc ttttgcaaaa
    12541 agctccccgt ggcacgacag gtttcccgac tggaaagcgg gcagtgagcg caacgcaatt
    12601 aatgtgagtt agctcactca ttaggcaccc caggctttac actttatgct tccggctcgt
    12661 atgttgtgtg gaattgtgag cggataacaa tttcacacag gaaacagcta tgacatgatt
    12721 acgaatttca caaataaagc atttttttca ctgcattcta gttgtggttt gtccaaactc
    12781 atcaatgtat cttatcatgt ctggatcaac tggataactc aagctaacca aaatcatccc
    12841 aaacttccca ccccataccc tattaccact gccaattacc tgtggtttca tttactctaa
    12901 acctgtgatt cctctgaatt attttcattt taaagaaatt gtatttgtta aatatgtact
    12961 acaaacttag tagt
//
