[The description below was written by a language model from this plasmid's Addgene catalogue record and the feature table of its GenBank file.]
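Description:
p21-S208C/M694V-MEFV is a lentiviral transfer plasmid built on the pInducer21 backbone for doxycycline-inducible expression of a mutant form of human MEFV, the gene encoding pyrin (also known as TRIM20). The open reading frame was introduced by Gateway recombination and sits downstream of the TRE2 tetracycline-responsive promoter, so transcription stays low until doxycycline is supplied. The encoded protein carries an N-terminal 3xFlag tag, which allows detection or immunoprecipitation with anti-Flag antibodies. In bacteria the plasmid is maintained at high copy under ampicillin selection. It is propagated in a strain suited to repeat-containing lentiviral vectors, which helps limit recombination between the long terminal repeats.

The insert combines two substitutions. M694V is a variant associated with familial Mediterranean fever, and S208C replaces a serine residue. The associated publication concerns pyrin dephosphorylation as a trigger for inflammasome activation in familial Mediterranean fever patients, so the construct fits studies of how loss of phosphorylation and a disease-linked mutation together affect pyrin inflammasome activity. After packaging and transduction, it allows stable integration into target cells and timed induction of the mutant protein.

The accompanying sequence record describes a circular molecule of 12,974 bp but annotates only the whole-molecule source entry. Individual elements such as the LTRs, packaging signal, transactivator cassette, any selection or reporter marker for transduced cells, and the bacterial origin are therefore not documented here. Their presence and arrangement cannot be confirmed from this record.
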