Addgene plasmid #134709: p21-S208C/M694V-MEFV
Purpose: Lentiviral expression of human MEFV S208C/M694V after doxycycline administration
Depositing lab: Thomas Henry. Depositing organization: INSERM U1111,Centre International de Recherche en Infectiologie (CIRI). Publication: Pyrin dephosphorylation is sufficient to trigger inflammasome activation in familial Mediterranean fever patients. Magnotti F, Lefeuvre L, Benezech S, Malsot T, Waeckel L, Martin A, Kerever S, Chirita D, Desjonqueres M, Duquesne A, Gerfaud-Valentin M, Laurent A, Seve P, Popoff MR, Walzer T, Belot A, Jamilloux Y, Henry T. EMBO Mol Med. 2019 Oct 7:e10547. doi: 10.15252/emmm.201910547. PubMed 31589380.
Backbone
  Vector backbone: PInducer21
  Vector type: Lentiviral
Growth in bacteria
  Bacterial resistance: Ampicillin, 100 μg/mL
  Growth temperature: 37°C
  Growth strain: NEB Stable
  Copy number: High Copy
Gene/Insert
  Gene/Insert name: MEFV
  Species: H. sapiens (human)
  Mutation: p.S208C/M694V
  Entrez Gene: MEFV (a.k.a. FMF, MEF, PAAND, TRIM20)
  Promoter: TRE2 (Dox-inducible)
  Tag / fusion protein: 3xFlag (N terminal on insert)
  Cloning method: Gateway Cloning
Terms and licenses: Academic/Nonprofit Terms; Industry Terms: Not Available to Industry
How to cite: p21-S208C/M694V-MEFV was a gift from Thomas Henry (Addgene plasmid # 134709 ; http://n2t.net/addgene:134709 ; RRID:Addgene_134709)
