LOCUS       Exported 12974 bp ds-DNA circular SYN 13-MAY-2021
DEFINITION  Lentiviral expression of human MEFV S208C/M694V after doxycycline
            administration.
ACCESSION   .
VERSION     .
KEYWORDS    p21-S208C/M694V-MEFV
SOURCE      synthetic DNA construct
  ORGANISM  synthetic DNA construct
REFERENCE   1 (bases 1 to 12974)
  AUTHORS   Magnotti F, Lefeuvre L, Benezech S, Malsot T, Waeckel L, Martin A,
            Kerever S, Chirita D, Desjonqueres M, Duquesne A, Gerfaud-Valentin
            M, Laurent A, Seve P, Popoff MR, Walzer T, Belot A, Jamilloux Y,
            Henry T
  TITLE     Pyrin dephosphorylation is sufficient to trigger inflammasome
            activation in familial Mediterranean fever patients.
  JOURNAL   EMBO Mol Med. 2019 Oct 7:e10547. doi: 10.15252/emmm.201910547.
  PUBMED    31589380
REFERENCE   2 (bases 1 to 12974)
  AUTHORS   .
  TITLE     Direct Submission
  JOURNAL   Exported May 13, 2021 from SnapGene Server 1.1.58
            http://www.snapgene.com
FEATURES             Location/Qualifiers
     source          1..12974
                     /organism="synthetic DNA construct"
                     /mol_type="other DNA"
     LTR             1..634
                     /label=3' LTR
                     /note="3' long terminal repeat (LTR) from HIV-1"
     misc_feature    681..806
                     /label=HIV-1 Psi
                     /note="packaging signal of human immunodeficiency virus
                     type 1"
     misc_feature    1303..1536
                     /label=RRE
                     /note="The Rev response element (RRE) of HIV-1 allows for
                     Rev-dependent mRNA export from the nucleus to the
                     cytoplasm."
     CDS             1721..1765
                     /codon_start=1
                     /product="antigenic peptide corresponding to amino acids
                     655 to 669 of the HIV envelope protein gp41 (Lutje Hulsik
                     et al., 2013)"
                     /label=gp41 peptide
                     /note="recognized by the 2H10 single-chain llama nanobody"
                     /translation="KNEQELLELDKWASL"
     misc_feature    2058..2175
                     /label=cPPT/CTS
                     /note="central polypurine tract and central termination
                     sequence of HIV-1"
     protein_bind    2230..2500
                     /label=tetracycline response element
                     /bound_moiety="tetracycline repressor TetR"
                     /note="contains seven copies of the tetracycline operator
                     tetO"
     promoter        2533..2571
                     /label=minimal CMV promoter
                     /note="human cytomegalovirus (CMV) immediate early
                     promoter"
     primer_bind     2568..2592
                     /label=LNCX
                     /note="Human CMV promoter, forward primer"
     protein_bind    2701..2725
                     /gene="mutant version of attB"
                     /label=attB1
                     /bound_moiety="BP Clonase(TM)"
                     /note="recombination site for the Gateway(R) BP reaction"
     CDS             2768..2833
                     /codon_start=1
                     /product="three tandem FLAG(R) epitope tags, followed by an
                     enterokinase cleavage site"
                     /label=3xFLAG
                     /translation="DYKDHDGDYKDHDIDYKDDDDK"
     protein_bind    complement(5203..5227)
                     /gene="mutant version of attB"
                     /label=attB2
                     /bound_moiety="BP Clonase(TM)"
                     /note="recombination site for the Gateway(R) BP reaction"
     CDS             5280..5306
                     /codon_start=1
                     /product="HA (human influenza hemagglutinin) epitope tag"
                     /label=HA
                     /translation="YPYDVPDYA"
     promoter        5526..6704
                     /label=EF-1-alpha promoter
                     /note="strong constitutive promoter for human elongation
                     factor EF-1-alpha"
     intron          5757..6695
                     /label=EF-1-alpha intron A
                     /note="intron upstream of the start codon of human
                     EF-1-alpha"
     primer_bind     6652..6672
                     /label=EF1a-F
                     /note="Human elongation factor-1a promoter, forward primer"
     protein_bind    complement(6774..6807)
                     /label=loxP
                     /bound_moiety="Cre recombinase"
                     /note="Cre-mediated recombination occurs in the 8-bp core
                     sequence (GCATACAT)."
     CDS             6814..7560
                     /codon_start=1
                     /product="improved tetracycline-controlled transactivator"
                     /label=rtTA-Advanced
                     /note="In the Tet-On(R) system, rtTA-Advanced binds to the
                     Tet-responsive element and stimulates transcription only in
                     the presence of tetracycline or doxycycline."
                     /translation="MSRLDKSKVINGALELLNGVGIEGLTTRKLAQKLGVEQPTLYWHV
                     KNKRALLDALPIEMLDRHHTHFCPLEGESWQDFLRNNAKSYRCALLSHRDGAKVHLGTR
                     PTEKQYETLENQLAFLCQQGFSLENALYALSAVGHFTLGCVLEEQEHQVAKEERETPTT
                     DSMPPLLRQAIELFDRQGAEPAFLFGLELIICGLEKQLKCESGGPTDALDDFDLDMLPA
                     DALDDFDLDMLPADALDDFDLDMLPG"
     misc_feature    7613..8186
                     /label=IRES
                     /note="internal ribosome entry site (IRES) of the
                     encephalomyocarditis virus (EMCV)"
     primer_bind     complement(7780..7797)
                     /label=IRES reverse
                     /note="IRES internal ribosome entry site, reverse primer.
                     Also called pCDH-rev"
     primer_bind     8007..8026
                     /label=IRES-F
                     /note="IRES internal ribosome entry site, forward primer"
     CDS             8202..8921
                     /codon_start=1
                     /product="the original enhanced GFP (Yang et al., 1996)"
                     /label=EGFP
                     /note="mammalian codon-optimized"
                     /translation="MVSKGEELFTGVVPILVELDGDVNGHKFSVSGEGEGDATYGKLTL
                     KFICTTGKLPVPWPTLVTTLTYGVQCFSRYPDHMKQHDFFKSAMPEGYVQERTIFFKDD
                     GNYKTRAEVKFEGDTLVNRIELKGIDFKEDGNILGHKLEYNYNSHNVYIMADKQKNGIK
                     VNFKIRHNIEDGSVQLADHYQQNTPIGDGPVLLPDNHYLSTQSALSKDPNEKRDHMVLL
                     EFVTAAGITLGMDELYK"
     CDS             8202..8918
                     /codon_start=1
                     /product="enhanced GFP"
                     /label=EGFP
                     /translation="MVSKGEELFTGVVPILVELDGDVNGHKFSVSGEGEGDATYGKLTL
                     KFICTTGKLPVPWPTLVTTLTYGVQCFSRYPDHMKQHDFFKSAMPEGYVQERTIFFKDD
                     GNYKTRAEVKFEGDTLVNRIELKGIDFKEDGNILGHKLEYNYNSHNVYIMADKQKNGIK
                     VNFKIRHNIEDGSVQLADHYQQNTPIGDGPVLLPDNHYLSTQSALSKDPNEKRDHMVLL
                     EFVTAAGITLGMDELYK"
     primer_bind     complement(8247..8268)
                     /label=EGFP-N
                     /note="EGFP, reverse primer"
     primer_bind     complement(8508..8527)
                     /label=EXFP-R
                     /note="For distinguishing EGFP variants, reverse primer"
     primer_bind     8855..8876
                     /label=EGFP-C
                     /note="EGFP, forward primer"
     primer_bind     9057..9076
                     /label=Neo-F
                     /note="Neomycin resistance gene, forward primer"
     misc_feature    9364..9952
                     /label=WPRE
                     /note="woodchuck hepatitis virus posttranscriptional
                     regulatory element"
     primer_bind     complement(9417..9437)
                     /label=WPRE-R
                     /note="WPRE, reverse primer"
     CDS             complement(9835..9846)
                     /codon_start=1
                     /product="Factor Xa recognition and cleavage site"
                     /label=Factor Xa site
                     /translation="IEGR"
     LTR             10027..10260
                     /label=3' LTR (Delta-U3)
                     /note="self-inactivating 3' long terminal repeat (LTR) from
                     HIV-1"
     primer_bind     complement(10379..10397)
                     /label=pBRforEco
                     /note="pBR322 vectors, upsteam of EcoRI site, forward
                     primer"
     promoter        10465..10569
                     /gene="bla"
                     /label=AmpR promoter
     CDS             10570..11430
                     /codon_start=1
                     /gene="bla"
                     /product="beta-lactamase"
                     /label=AmpR
                     /note="confers resistance to ampicillin, carbenicillin, and
                     related antibiotics"
                     /translation="MSIQHFRVALIPFFAAFCLPVFAHPETLVKVKDAEDQLGARVGYI
                     ELDLNSGKILESFRPEERFPMMSTFKVLLCGAVLSRVDAGQEQLGRRIHYSQNDLVEYS
                     PVTEKHLTDGMTVRELCSAAITMSDNTAANLLLTTIGGPKELTAFLHNMGDHVTRLDRW
                     EPELNEAIPNDERDTTMPVAMATTLRKLLTGELLTLASRQQLIDWMEADKVAGPLLRSA
                     LPAGWFIADKSGAGERGSRGIIAALGPDGKPSRIVVIYTTGSQATMDERNRQIAEIGAS
                     LIKHW"
     primer_bind     complement(10788..10807)
                     /label=Amp-R
                     /note="Ampicillin resistance gene, reverse primer"
     rep_origin      11601..12189
                     /direction=RIGHT
                     /label=ori
                     /note="high-copy-number ColE1/pMB1/pBR322/pUC origin of
                     replication"
     primer_bind     12090..12109
                     /label=pBR322ori-F
                     /note="pBR322 origin, forward primer"
     primer_bind     12343..12360
                     /label=L4440
                     /note="L4440 vector, forward primer"
     primer_bind     12452..12471
                     /label=SV40pro-F
                     /note="SV40 promoter/origin, forward primer"
     protein_bind    12600..12621
                     /label=CAP binding site
                     /bound_moiety="E. coli catabolite activator protein"
                     /note="CAP binding activates transcription in the presence
                     of cAMP."
     promoter        12636..12666
                     /label=lac promoter
                     /note="promoter for the E. coli lac operon"
     protein_bind    12674..12690
                     /label=lac operator
                     /bound_moiety="lac repressor encoded by lacI"
                     /note="The lac repressor binds to the lac operator to
                     inhibit transcription in E. coli. This inhibition can be
                     relieved by adding lactose or
                     isopropyl-beta-D-thiogalactopyranoside (IPTG)."
     primer_bind     12679..12701
                     /label=M13/pUC Reverse
                     /note="In lacZ gene"
     primer_bind     12698..12714
                     /label=M13 rev
                     /note="common sequencing primer, one of multiple similar
                     variants"
     primer_bind     12698..12714
                     /label=M13 Reverse
                     /note="In lacZ gene. Also called M13-rev"
     primer_bind     12764..12783
                     /label=EBV-rev
                     /note="SV40 polyA terminator, reverse primer"
ORIGIN
        1 tggaagggct aattcactcc caaagaagac aagatatcct tgatctgtgg atctaccaca
       61 cacaaggcta cttccctgat tagcagaact acacaccagg gccaggggtc agatatccac
      121 tgacctttgg atggtgctac aagctagtac cagttgagcc agataaggta gaagaggcca
      181 ataaaggaga gaacaccagc ttgttacacc ctgtgagcct gcatgggatg gatgacccgg
      241 agagagaagt gttagagtgg aggtttgaca gccgcctagc atttcatcac gtggcccgag
      301 agctgcatcc ggagtacttc aagaactgct gatatcgagc ttgctacaag ggactttccg
      361 ctggggactt tccagggagg cgtggcctgg gcgggactgg ggagtggcga gccctcagat
      421 cctgcatata agcagctgct ttttgcctgt actgggtctc tctggttaga ccagatctga
      481 gcctgggagc tctctggcta actagggaac ccactgctta agcctcaata aagcttgcct
      541 tgagtgcttc aagtagtgtg tgcccgtctg ttgtgtgact ctggtaacta gagatccctc
      601 agaccctttt agtcagtgtg gaaaatctct agcagtggcg cccgaacagg gacttgaaag
      661 cgaaagggaa accagaggag ctctctcgac gcaggactcg gcttgctgaa gcgcgcacgg
      721 caagaggcga ggggcggcga ctggtgagta cgccaaaaat tttgactagc ggaggctaga
      781 aggagagaga tgggtgcgag agcgtcagta ttaagcgggg gagaattaga tcgcgatggg
      841 aaaaaattcg gttaaggcca gggggaaaga aaaaatataa attaaaacat atagtatggg
      901 caagcaggga gctagaacga ttcgcagtta atcctggcct gttagaaaca tcagaaggct
      961 gtagacaaat actgggacag ctacaaccat cccttcagac aggatcagaa gaacttagat
     1021 cattatataa tacagtagca accctctatt gtgtgcatca aaggatagag ataaaagaca
     1081 ccaaggaagc tttagacaag atagaggaag agcaaaacaa aagtaagacc accgcacagc
     1141 aagcggccgg ccgctgatct tcagacctgg aggaggagat atgagggaca attggagaag
     1201 tgaattatat aaatataaag tagtaaaaat tgaaccatta ggagtagcac ccaccaaggc
     1261 aaagagaaga gtggtgcaga gagaaaaaag agcagtggga ataggagctt tgttccttgg
     1321 gttcttggga gcagcaggaa gcactatggg cgcagcgtca atgacgctga cggtacaggc
     1381 cagacaatta ttgtctggta tagtgcagca gcagaacaat ttgctgaggg ctattgaggc
     1441 gcaacagcat ctgttgcaac tcacagtctg gggcatcaag cagctccagg caagaatcct
     1501 ggctgtggaa agatacctaa aggatcaaca gctcctgggg atttggggtt gctctggaaa
     1561 actcatttgc accactgctg tgccttggaa tgctagttgg agtaataaat ctctggaaca
     1621 gatttggaat cacacgacct ggatggagtg ggacagagaa attaacaatt acacaagctt
     1681 aatacactcc ttaattgaag aatcgcaaaa ccagcaagaa aagaatgaac aagaattatt
     1741 ggaattagat aaatgggcaa gtttgtggaa ttggtttaac ataacaaatt ggctgtggta
     1801 tataaaatta ttcataatga tagtaggagg cttggtaggt ttaagaatag tttttgctgt
     1861 actttctata gtgaatagag ttaggcaggg atattcacca ttatcgtttc agacccacct
     1921 cccaaccccg aggggacccg acaggcccga aggaatagaa gaagaaggtg gagagagaga
     1981 cagagacaga tccattcgat tagtgaacgg atctcgacgg tatcgccgaa ttcacaaatg
     2041 gcagtattca tccacaattt taaaagaaaa ggggggattg gggggtacag tgcaggggaa
     2101 agaatagtag acataatagc aacagacata caaactaaag aattacaaaa acaaattaca
     2161 aaaattcaaa attttcgggt ttattacagg gacagcagag atccagtttg gactaggatc
     2221 ctttaccact ccctatcagt gatagagaaa agtgaaagtc gagtttacca ctccctatca
     2281 gtgatagaga aaagtgaaag tcgagtttac cactccctat cagtgataga gaaaagtgaa
     2341 agtcgagttt accactccct atcagtgata gagaaaagtg aaagtcgagt ttaccactcc
     2401 ctatcagtga tagagaaaag tgaaagtcga gtttaccact ccctatcagt gatagagaaa
     2461 agtgaaagtc gagtttacca ctccctatca gtgatagaga aaagtgaaag tcgagctcgg
     2521 tacccgggtc gaggtaggcg tgtacggtgg gaggcctata taagcagagc tcgtttagtg
     2581 aaccgtcaga tcgcctggag acgccatcca cgctgttttg acctccatag aagacaccgg
     2641 gaccgatcca gcctccgcgg ccccgaacta gtccagtgtg gtggaattct gcagatatca
     2701 acaagtttgt acaaaaaagc aggctttaaa ggaaccaatt cagtcgactg gatccggtac
     2761 caccatggac tacaaagacc atgacggtga ttataaagat catgacatcg attacaagga
     2821 tgacgatgac aagcttgcgg ccgcggctaa gacccctagt gaccatctgc tgtccaccct
     2881 ggaggagctg gtgccctatg acttcgagaa gttcaagttc aagctgcaga acaccagtgt
     2941 gcagaaggag cactccagga tcccccggag ccagatccag agagccaggc cggtgaagat
     3001 ggccactctg ctggtcacct actatgggga agagtacgcc gtgcagctca ccctgcaggt
     3061 cctgcgggcc atcaaccagc gcctgctggc cgaggagctc cacagggcag ccattcagga
     3121 atattccaca caagaaaacg gcacagatga ttccgcagcg tccagctccc tgggggagaa
     3181 caagcccagg agcctgaaga ctccagacca ccccgagggg aacgagggga acggccctcg
     3241 gccgtacggg ggcggagctg ccagcctgcg gtgcagccag cccgaggccg ggagggggct
     3301 gtcgaggaag cccctgagca aacgcagaga gaaggcctcg gagggcctgg acgcgcaggg
     3361 caagcctcgg acccggagcc cggccctgcc gggcgggaga agccccggcc cctgcagggc
     3421 gctagagggg ggccaggccg aggtccggct gcgcagaaac gcctgctccg cggggaggct
     3481 gcaggggctg gcggggggcg ccccggggca gaaggagtgc aggcccttcg aagtgtacct
     3541 gccctcggga aagatgcgac ctagaagcct tgaggtcacc atttctacag gggagaaggc
     3601 gcccgcaaat ccagaaattc tcctgactct agaggaaaag acagctgcga atctggactc
     3661 ggcaacagaa ccccgggcaa ggcccactcc ggatggaggg gcatctgcgg acctgaagga
     3721 aggccctgga aatccagaac attcggtcac cggaaggcca ccagacacgg ctgcgagtcc
     3781 ccgctgccac gcccaggaag gagacccagt tgacggtacc tgtgtgcgtg attcctgcag
     3841 cttccccgag gcagtttctg ggcaccccca ggcctcaggc agccgctcac ctggctgccc
     3901 ccggtgccag gactcccatg aaaggaagag cccgggaagc ctaagccccc agcccctgcc
     3961 acagtgtaag cgccacctga agcaggtcca gctgctcttc tgtgaggatc acgatgagcc
     4021 catctgcctc atctgcagtc tgagtcagga gcaccaaggc caccgggtgc gccccattga
     4081 ggaggtcgcc ctggaacaca agaagaaaat tcagaagcag ctggagcatc tgaagaagct
     4141 gagaaaatca ggggaggagc agcgatccta tggggaggag aaggcagtga gctttctgaa
     4201 acaaactgaa gcgctgaagc agcgggtgca gaggaagctg gagcaggtgt actacttcct
     4261 ggagcagcaa gagcatttct ttgtggcctc actggaggac gtgggccaga tggttgggca
     4321 gatcaggaag gcatatgaca cccgcgtatc ccaggacatc gccctgctcg atgcgctgat
     4381 tggggaactg gaggccaagg agtgccagtc agaatgggaa cttctgcagg acattggaga
     4441 catcttgcac agggctaaga cagtgcctgt ccctgaaaag tggaccactc ctcaagagat
     4501 aaaacaaaag atccaactcc tccaccagaa gtcagagttt gtggagaaga gcacaaagta
     4561 cttctcagaa accctgcgtt cagaaatgga aatgttcaat gttccagagc tgattggcgc
     4621 tcaggcacat gctgttaatg tgattctgga tgcagaaacc gcttacccca acctcatctt
     4681 ctctgatgat ctgaagagtg ttagacttgg aaacaagtgg gagaggctgc ctgatggccc
     4741 gcaaagattt gacagctgta tcattgttct gggctctccg agtttcctct ctggccgccg
     4801 ttactgggag gtggaggttg gagacaagac agcatggatc ctgggagcct gcaagacatc
     4861 cataagcagg aaagggaaca tgactctgtc gccagagaat ggctactggg tggtgataat
     4921 ggtgaaggaa aatgagtacc aggcgtccag cgttcccccg acccgcctgc taataaagga
     4981 gcctcccaag cgtgtgggca tcttcgtgga ctacagagtt ggaagcatct ccttttacaa
     5041 tgtgacagcc agatcccaca tctatacatt cgccagctgc tctttctctg ggccccttca
     5101 acctatcttc agccctggga cacgtgatgg agggaagaac acagctcctc tgactatctg
     5161 tccagtgggt ggtcaggggc ctgactgact cgagatatct agacccagct ttcttgtaca
     5221 aagtggttga tatccagcac agtggcggcc gctcgagtct agagggcccg cggttcgaat
     5281 acccatacga cgtcccagac tacgcttagt aatgattaat taaactagaa attctaccgg
     5341 gtaggggagg cgcttttccc aaggcagtct ggagtaaccc acccaagatc tggcctccgc
     5401 gccgggtttt ggcgcctccc gcgggcgccc ccctcctcac ggcgagccgc gtaagatctg
     5461 gcctccgcgc cgggttttgg cgcctcccgc gggcgccccc ctcctcacgg cgagcctagt
     5521 cgtgaggctc cggtgcccgt cagtgggcag agcgcacatc gcccacagtc cccgagaagt
     5581 tggggggagg ggtcggcaat tgaaccggtg cctagagaag gtggcgcggg gtaaactggg
     5641 aaagtgatgt cgtgtactgg ctccgccttt ttcccgaggg tgggggagaa ccgtatataa
     5701 gtgcagtagt cgccgtgaac gttctttttc gcaacgggtt tgccgccaga acacaggtaa
     5761 gtgccgtgtg tggttcccgc gggcctggcc tctttacggg ttatggccct tgcgtgcctt
     5821 gaattacttc cacctggctg cagtacgtga ttcttgatcc cgagcttcgg gttggaagtg
     5881 ggtgggagag ttcgaggcct tgcgcttaag gagccccttc gcctcgtgct tgagttgagg
     5941 cctggcctgg gcgctggggc cgccgcgtgc gaatctggtg gcaccttcgc gcctgtctcg
     6001 ctgctttcga taagtctcta gccatttaaa atttttgatg acctgctgcg acgctttttt
     6061 tctggcaaga tagtcttgta aatgcgggcc aagatctgca cactggtatt tcggtttttg
     6121 gggccgcggg cggcgacggg gcccgtgcgt cccagcgcac atgttcggcg aggcggggcc
     6181 tgcgagcgcg gccaccgaga atcggacggg ggtagtctca agctggccgg cctgctctgg
     6241 tgcctggcct cgcgccgccg tgtatcgccc cgccctgggc ggcaaggctg gcccggtcgg
     6301 caccagttgc gtgagcggaa agatggccgc ttcccggccc tgctgcaggg agctcaaaat
     6361 ggaggacgcg gcgctcggga gagcgggcgg gtgagtcacc cacacaaagg aaaagggcct
     6421 ttccgtcctc agccgtcgct tcatgtgact ccacggagta ccgggcgccg tccaggcacc
     6481 tcgattagtt ctcgagcttt tggagtacgt cgtctttagg ttggggggag gggttttatg
     6541 cgatggagtt tccccacact gagtgggtgg agactgaagt taggccagct tggcacttga
     6601 tgtaattctc cttggaattt gccctttttg agtttggatc ttggttcatt ctcaagcctc
     6661 agacagtggt tcaaagtttt tttcttccat ttcaggtgtc gtgaagcggc cgccatgcta
     6721 gtaaattgtc cgctaaattc tggccgtttt tggctttttt gttagacgga tccataactt
     6781 cgtataatgt atgctatacg aagttatgcc accatgtcta gactggacaa gagcaaagtc
     6841 ataaacggag ctctggaatt actcaatggt gtcggtatcg aaggcctgac gacaaggaaa
     6901 ctcgctcaaa agctgggagt tgagcagcct accctgtact ggcacgtgaa gaacaagcgg
     6961 gccctgctcg atgccctgcc aatcgagatg ctggacaggc atcataccca cttctgcccc
     7021 ctggaaggcg agtcatggca agactttctg cggaacaacg ccaagtcata ccgctgtgct
     7081 ctcctctcac atcgcgacgg ggctaaagtg catctcggca cccgcccaac agagaaacag
     7141 tacgaaaccc tggaaaatca gctcgcgttc ctgtgtcagc aaggcttctc cctggagaac
     7201 gcactgtacg ctctgtccgc cgtgggccac tttacactgg gctgcgtatt ggaggaacag
     7261 gagcatcaag tagcaaaaga ggaaagagag acacctacca ccgattctat gcccccactt
     7321 ctgagacaag caattgagct gttcgaccgg cagggagccg aacctgcctt ccttttcggc
     7381 ctggaactaa tcatatgtgg cctggagaaa cagctaaagt gcgaaagcgg cgggccgacc
     7441 gacgcccttg acgattttga cttagacatg ctcccagccg atgcccttga cgactttgac
     7501 cttgatatgc tgcctgctga cgctcttgac gattttgacc ttgacatgct ccccgggtaa
     7561 ctaagtaagg atccgcggcc gcactagagg aattccnnnn nnnnnccccc cccccctctc
     7621 cctccccccc ccctaacgtt actggccgaa gccgcttgga ataaggccgg tgtgcgtttg
     7681 tctatatgtt attttccacc atattgccgt cttttggcaa tgtgagggcc cggaaacctg
     7741 gccctgtctt cttgacgagc attcctaggg gtctttcccc tctcgccaaa ggaatgcaag
     7801 gtctgttgaa tgtcgtgaag gaagcagttc ctctggaagc ttcttgaaga caaacaacgt
     7861 ctgtagcgac cctttgcagg cagcggaacc ccccacctgg cgacaggtgc ctctgcggcc
     7921 aaaagccacg tgtataagat acacctgcaa aggcggcaca accccagtgc cacgttgtga
     7981 gttggatagt tgtggaaaga gtcaaatggc tctcctcaag cgtattcaac aaggggctga
     8041 aggatgccca gaaggtaccc cattgtatgg gatctgatct ggggcctcgg tgcacatgct
     8101 ttacatgtgt ttagtcgagg ttaaaaaaac gtctaggccc cccgaaccac ggggacgtgg
     8161 ttttcctttg aaaaacacga tgataagctt accggtccac catggtgagc aagggcgagg
     8221 agctgttcac cggggtggtg cccatcctgg tcgagctgga cggcgacgta aacggccaca
     8281 agttcagcgt gtccggcgag ggcgagggcg atgccaccta cggcaagctg accctgaagt
     8341 tcatctgcac caccggcaag ctgcccgtgc cctggcccac cctcgtgacc accctgacct
     8401 acggcgtgca gtgcttcagc cgctaccccg accacatgaa gcagcacgac ttcttcaagt
     8461 ccgccatgcc cgaaggctac gtccaggagc gcaccatctt cttcaaggac gacggcaact
     8521 acaagacccg cgccgaggtg aagttcgagg gcgacaccct ggtgaaccgc atcgagctga
     8581 agggcatcga cttcaaggag gacggcaaca tcctggggca caagctggag tacaactaca
     8641 acagccacaa cgtctatatc atggccgaca agcagaagaa cggcatcaag gtgaacttca
     8701 agatccgcca caacatcgag gacggcagcg tgcagctcgc cgaccactac cagcagaaca
     8761 cccccatcgg cgacggcccc gtgctgctgc ccgacaacca ctacctgagc acccagtccg
     8821 ccctgagcaa agaccccaac gagaagcgcg atcacatggt cctgctggag ttcgtgaccg
     8881 ccgccgggat cactctcggc atggacgagc tgtacaagta agcatgcccg acggcgagga
     8941 tctcgtcgtg acccatggcg atgcctgctt gccgaatatc atggtggaaa atggccgctt
     9001 ttctggattc atcgactgtg gccggctggg tgtggcggac cgctatcagg acatagcgtt
     9061 ggctacccgt gatattgctg aagagcttgg cggcgaatgg gctgaccgct tcctcgtgct
     9121 ttacggtatc gccgctcccg attcgcagcg catcgccttc tatcgccttc ttgacgagtt
     9181 cttctgatgt acaagtaaag cggccgcgac tctagatcat aatcagccat accacatttg
     9241 tagaggtttt acttgcttta aaaaacctcc cacacctccc cctgaacctg aaacataaaa
     9301 tgaatgcaat tgttgttgtt tagtccctcc caattcgata tcaagcttat cgcgatagat
     9361 cctaatcaac ctctggatta caaaatttgt gaaagattga ctggtattct taactatgtt
     9421 gctcctttta cgctatgtgg atacgctgct ttaatgcctt tgtatcatgc tattgcttcc
     9481 cgtatggctt tcattttctc ctccttgtat aaatcctggt tgctgtctct ttatgaggag
     9541 ttgtggcccg ttgtcaggca acgtggcgtg gtgtgcactg tgtttgctga cgcaaccccc
     9601 actggttggg gcattgccac cacctgtcag ctcctttccg ggactttcgc tttccccctc
     9661 cctattgcca cggcggaact catcgccgcc tgccttgccc gctgctggac aggggctcgg
     9721 ctgttgggca ctgacaattc cgtggtgttg tcggggaaat catcgtcctt tccttggctg
     9781 ctcgcctgtg ttgccacctg gattctgcgc gggacgtcct tctgctacgt cccttcggcc
     9841 ctcaatccag cggaccttcc ttcccgcggc ctgctgccgg ctctgcggcc tcttccgcgt
     9901 cttcgccttc gccctcagac gagtcggatc tccctttggg ccgcctcccc gcctgagatc
     9961 ctttaagacc aatgacttac aaggcagctg tagatcttag ccacttttta aaagaaaagg
    10021 ggggactgga agggctaatt cactcccaac gaagacaaga tctgcttttt gcttgtactg
    10081 ggtctctctg gttagaccag atctgagcct gggagctctc tggctaacta gggaacccac
    10141 tgcttaagcc tcaataaagc ttgccttgag tgcttcaagt agtgtgtgcc cgtctgttgt
    10201 gtgactctgg taactagaga tccctcagac ccttttagtc agtgtggaaa atctctagca
    10261 gtagtagttc atgtcatctt attattcagt atttataact tgcaaagaaa tgaatatcag
    10321 agagtgagag gcccgggtta attaaggaaa gggctagatc attcttgaag acgaaagggc
    10381 ctcgtgatac gcctattttt ataggttaat gtcatgataa taatggtttc ttagacgtca
    10441 ggtggcactt ttcggggaaa tgtgcgcgga acccctattt gtttattttt ctaaatacat
    10501 tcaaatatgt atccgctcat gagacaataa ccctgataaa tgcttcaata atattgaaaa
    10561 aggaagagta tgagtattca acatttccgt gtcgccctta ttcccttttt tgcggcattt
    10621 tgccttcctg tttttgctca cccagaaacg ctggtgaaag taaaagatgc tgaagatcag
    10681 ttgggtgcac gagtgggtta catcgaactg gatctcaaca gcggtaagat ccttgagagt
    10741 tttcgccccg aagaacgttt tccaatgatg agcactttta aagttctgct atgtggcgcg
    10801 gtattatccc gtgttgacgc cgggcaagag caactcggtc gccgcataca ctattctcag
    10861 aatgacttgg ttgagtactc accagtcaca gaaaagcatc ttacggatgg catgacagta
    10921 agagaattat gcagtgctgc cataaccatg agtgataaca ctgcggccaa cttacttctg
    10981 acaacgatcg gaggaccgaa ggagctaacc gcttttttgc acaacatggg ggatcatgta
    11041 actcgccttg atcgttggga accggagctg aatgaagcca taccaaacga cgagcgtgac
    11101 accacgatgc ctgtagcaat ggcaacaacg ttgcgcaaac tattaactgg cgaactactt
    11161 actctagctt cccggcaaca attaatagac tggatggagg cggataaagt tgcaggacca
    11221 cttctgcgct cggcccttcc ggctggctgg tttattgctg ataaatctgg agccggtgag
    11281 cgtgggtctc gcggtatcat tgcagcactg gggccagatg gtaagccctc ccgtatcgta
    11341 gttatctaca cgacggggag tcaggcaact atggatgaac gaaatagaca gatcgctgag
    11401 ataggtgcct cactgattaa gcattggtaa ctgtcagacc aagtttactc atatatactt
    11461 tagattgatt taaaacttca tttttaattt aaaaggatct aggtgaagat cctttttgat
    11521 aatctcatga ccaaaatccc ttaacgtgag ttttcgttcc actgagcgtc agaccccgta
    11581 gaaaagatca aaggatcttc ttgagatcct ttttttctgc gcgtaatctg ctgcttgcaa
    11641 acaaaaaaac caccgctacc agcggtggtt tgtttgccgg atcaagagct accaactctt
    11701 tttccgaagg taactggctt cagcagagcg cagataccaa atactgttct tctagtgtag
    11761 ccgtagttag gccaccactt caagaactct gtagcaccgc ctacatacct cgctctgcta
    11821 atcctgttac cagtggctgc tgccagtggc gataagtcgt gtcttaccgg gttggactca
    11881 agacgatagt taccggataa ggcgcagcgg tcgggctgaa cggggggttc gtgcacacag
    11941 cccagcttgg agcgaacgac ctacaccgaa ctgagatacc tacagcgtga gctatgagaa
    12001 agcgccacgc ttcccgaagg gagaaaggcg gacaggtatc cggtaagcgg cagggtcgga
    12061 acaggagagc gcacgaggga gcttccaggg ggaaacgcct ggtatcttta tagtcctgtc
    12121 gggtttcgcc acctctgact tgagcgtcga tttttgtgat gctcgtcagg ggggcggagc
    12181 ctatggaaaa acgccagcaa cgcggccttt ttacggttcc tggccttttg ctggcctttt
    12241 gctcacatgt tctttcctgc gttatcccct gattctgtgg ataaccgtat taccgccttt
    12301 gagtgagctg ataccgctcg ccgcagccga acgaccgagc gcagcgagtc agtgagcgag
    12361 gaagcggaag agcgcccaat acgcaaaccg cctctccccg cgcgttggcc gattcattaa
    12421 tgcagcaagc tcatggctga ctaatttttt ttatttatgc agaggccgag gccgcctcgg
    12481 cctctgagct attccagaag tagtgaggag gcttttttgg aggcctaggc ttttgcaaaa
    12541 agctccccgt ggcacgacag gtttcccgac tggaaagcgg gcagtgagcg caacgcaatt
    12601 aatgtgagtt agctcactca ttaggcaccc caggctttac actttatgct tccggctcgt
    12661 atgttgtgtg gaattgtgag cggataacaa tttcacacag gaaacagcta tgacatgatt
    12721 acgaatttca caaataaagc atttttttca ctgcattcta gttgtggttt gtccaaactc
    12781 atcaatgtat cttatcatgt ctggatcaac tggataactc aagctaacca aaatcatccc
    12841 aaacttccca ccccataccc tattaccact gccaattacc tgtggtttca tttactctaa
    12901 acctgtgatt cctctgaatt attttcattt taaagaaatt gtatttgtta aatatgtact
    12961 acaaacttag tagt
//
